>Addgene plasmid #241114 | pDMJ2-SARS-CoV-2-Spike (EG.5) | addgene full sequence | sequence record 486237 | Addgene NGS Result
ATGTTCGTGTTTCTGGTTCTTCTTCCCCTGGTGTCTAGTCAGTGCGTCAACTTGATCACGCGAACACAGA
GCTACACCAATTCCTTTACACGAGGCGTCTACTATCCCGACAAGGTGTTCCGAAGCAGTGTTTTGCACTC
CACGCAGGACCTTTTCTTGCCCTTCTTCTCAAATGTGACTTGGTTTCATGCAATACACGTATCCGGGACT
AATGGCACTAAGAGATTCGACAATCCCGCCTTGCCTTTTAACGACGGCGTGTATTTTGCCAGTACAGAAA
AGAGCAATATTATCCGGGGATGGATCTTCGGCACGACTCTGGATAGTAAAACACAATCCCTGCTGATCGT
GAATAATGCGACAAACGTCGTCATAAAAGTCTGCGAGTTCCAGTTCTGCAACGACCCTTTCCTCGACGTG
TACCAGAAGAACAATAAATCTTGGATGGAAAGTGAGTTTCGCGTGTACTCCAGTGCAAATAACTGTACTT
TTGAGTACGTAAGCCAGCCTTTCCTGATGGACCTCGAAGGGAAAGAGGGGAACTTTAAGAACCTGCGCGA
ATTCGTGTTCAAGAACATCGACGGTTATTTTAAAATATACAGCAAGCACACCCCTATTAACCTGGAGAGA
GATTTGCCACAAGGTTTTAGCGCCCTGGAACCCCTCGTGGACCTTCCTATCGGCATCAACATCACGCGCT
TCCAAACTCTGCTCGCACTGCATCGGTCTTATCTGACCCCTGTGGATTCATCCTCAGGATGGACCGCGGG
TGCTGCTGCATATTATGTGGGATATCTGCAGCCTAGGACCTTCCTGCTCAAATACAACGAGAACGGCACC
ATCACTGACGCTGTTGATTGCGCGCTGGACCCATTGTCTGAAACCAAATGCACACTGAAAAGCTTCACAG
TCGAGAAGGGCATTTACCAGACGAGCAACTTCAGAGTTCAGCCCACAGAGAGCATCGTTCGCTTCCCCAA
CATTACCAATTTGTGCCCATTCCACGAGGTCTTTAACGCAACTACCTTTGCCAGTGTTTACGCCTGGAAC
AGGAAACGGATATCCAATTGCGTGGCCGATTACAGCGTAATCTACAATTTCGCTCCCTTTTTCGCCTTTA
AATGCTACGGTGTCTCCCCTACGAAGCTGAATGATCTGTGCTTTACTAATGTCTATGCGGACAGCTTCGT
TATTAGAGGTAACGAGGTCAGCCAAATCGCCCCAGGGCAGACTGGAAACATAGCCGACTACAATTACAAA
CTGCCAGATGATTTCACCGGCTGCGTCATCGCCTGGAACTCCAATAAGCTCGATAGTAAACCCAGCGGCA
ATTACAACTATCTCTATAGGCTGCTGCGAAAGAGCAAGCTGAAACCTTTTGAGCGGGACATTTCAACAGA
GATCTACCAGGCCGGAAACAAGCCCTGCAACGGGGTCGCCGGGCCCAATTGTTACAGCCCGCTGCAAAGC
TATGGATTTCGGCCGACTTACGGCGTTGGCCACCAGCCATATCGGGTGGTGGTGCTGTCATTTGAGCTGC
TTCATGCGCCTGCTACAGTATGTGGGCCTAAAAAGTCTACCAATCTGGTGAAAAATAAGTGCGTGAACTT
CAACTTCAATGGCCTCACCGGGACAGGCGTGTTGACAGAATCCAATAAGAAATTCCTGCCATTCCAGCAG
TTCGGCAGGGATATCGCAGACACGACCGATGCGGTGCGAGATCCCCAGACATTGGAGATTCTGGACATTA
CTCCTTGTTCTTTTGGAGGAGTGAGTGTTATTACTCCCGGCACAAATACCTCAAATCAAGTCGCTGTGCT
GTATCAAGGTGTAAACTGTACCGAGGTCCCCGTGGCTATTCACGCCGACCAGCTGACCCCAACATGGCGG
GTATACAGCACCGGTTCTAATGTATTCCAGACCAGAGCCGGCTGCCTCATTGGAGCCGAGTACGTGAACA
ACTCTTATGAATGTGATATACCGATTGGAGCAGGTATCTGCGCCTCTTATCAGACCCAGACAAAGAGCCA
CAGAAGGGCTAGGAGCGTGGCCTCCCAGTCCATAATCGCCTATACAATGTCACTGGGGGCTGAAAATTCA
GTGGCATACAGTAACAACTCTATCGCTATCCCCACAAATTTTACCATCTCTGTGACTACAGAGATCCTGC
CAGTGTCTATGACTAAAACCTCCGTGGACTGTACCATGTACATCTGTGGTGATAGCACCGAATGTTCCAA
CCTGCTCCTGCAGTACGGCAGCTTCTGCACACAGCTGAAGAGGGCACTGACAGGAATCGCCGTCGAACAG
GATAAGAACACTCAGGAGGTGTTTGCGCAGGTTAAGCAGATTTACAAGACGCCACCAATCAAGTACTTCG
GTGGGTTCAATTTCTCTCAAATTCTGCCTGATCCTTCTAAGCCATCTAAGCGGAGCTTTATAGAGGATTT
GCTCTTTAATAAGGTGACCCTCGCCGATGCTGGATTTATTAAGCAGTATGGCGACTGTTTGGGAGACATT
GCTGCTCGCGATCTGATATGTGCCCAGAAATTCAACGGGCTGACCGTACTCCCACCGCTGCTCACTGATG
AGATGATCGCACAATATACCAGCGCCCTGCTGGCCGGCACTATTACATCCGGCTGGACGTTCGGAGCAGG
AGCCGCACTGCAAATACCTTTTGCCATGCAGATGGCATATCGCTTCAATGGGATCGGGGTGACCCAGAAC
GTCCTGTACGAAAACCAGAAACTTATCGCTAACCAGTTCAATTCCGCCATTGGTAAAATCCAGGACAGCT
TGAGTTCCACAGCCAGCGCCCTCGGGAAATTGCAAGATGTAGTCAATCACAATGCACAAGCCCTGAATAC
TCTCGTCAAGCAACTGTCATCCAAGTTCGGTGCTATATCCTCCGTGCTGAATGATATCCTTAGTAGATTG
GATAAGGTGGAGGCAGAAGTCCAGATCGACCGGCTTATTACTGGAAGGCTGCAGAGTCTGCAGACGTACG
TCACGCAGCAGCTTATCAGAGCCGCCGAGATTAGAGCATCTGCGAATCTGGCTGCTACAAAGATGAGTGA
ATGCGTGCTCGGGCAATCAAAGCGGGTCGACTTTTGTGGGAAGGGGTACCACCTCATGAGCTTCCCCCAA
TCCGCCCCACATGGCGTTGTGTTCCTGCATGTTACTTACGTTCCCGCTCAAGAGAAGAACTTTACTACCG
CTCCGGCGATCTGCCACGACGGTAAGGCACACTTTCCACGCGAAGGCGTCTTTGTTAGCAATGGAACACA
CTGGTTTGTTACCCAGAGGAACTTTTATGAGCCCCAGATAATCACAACCGACAACACATTCGTATCTGGG
AACTGTGACGTAGTTATTGGGATCGTGAACAACACCGTGTACGATCCTCTCCAACCGGAACTTGACTCTT
TCAAGGAGGAACTGGATAAGTACTTTAAGAATCACACCTCACCCGATGTTGACCTCGGCGACATTTCAGG
AATTAATGCTAGCGTGGTGAACATCCAGAAAGAGATTGATAGACTTAACGAAGTGGCCAAGAACCTCAAC
GAATCACTTATTGACCTGCAGGAGCTGGGAAAATATGAGCAGTACATTAAATGGCCTTGGTACATTTGGC
TGGGCTTTATAGCAGGCCTGATCGCTATCGTCATGGTGACCATCATGCTTTGTTGTATGACTAGCTGCTG
CAGCTGCCTCAAGGGCTGTTGTAGCTGCGGCTCTTGCTGTAAATAATGATGAGGATCCAGATCTGCTGTG
CCTTCTAGTTGCCAGCCATCTGTTGTTTGCCCCTCCCCCGTGCCTTCCTTGACCCTGGAAGGTGCCACTC
CCACTGTCCTTTCCTAATAAAATGAGGAAATTGCATCGCATTGTCTGAGTAGGTGTCATTCTATTCTGGG
GGGTGGGGTGGGGCAGGACAGCAAGGGGGAGGATTGGGAAGACAATAGCAGGCATGCTGGGGATGCGGTG
GGCTCTATGGGTACCCAGGTGCTGAAGAATTGACCCGGTTCCTCCTGGGCCAGAAAGAAGCAGGCACATC
CCCTTCTCTGTGACACACCCTGTCCACGCCCCTGGTTCTTAGTTCCAGCCCCACTCATAGGACACTCATA
GCTCAGGAGGGCTCCGCCTTCAATCCCACCCGCTAAAGTACTTGGAGCGGTCTCTCCCTCCCTCATCAGC
CCACCAAACCAAACCTAGCCTCCAAGAGTGGGAAGAAATTAAAGCAAGATAGGCTATTAAGTGCAGAGGG
AGAGAAAATGCCTCCAACATGTGAGGAAGTAATGAGAGAAATCATAGAATTTTAAGGCCATGATTTAAGG
CCAATCGGAAAGAACATGTGAGCAAAAGGCCAGCAAAAGGCCAGGAACCGTAAAAAGGCCGCGTTGCTGG
CGTTTTTCCATAGGCTCCGCCCCCCTGACGAGCATCACAAAAATCGACGCTCAAGTCAGAGGTGGCGAAA
CCCGACAGGACTATAAAGATACCAGGCGTTTCCCCCTGGAAGCTCCCTCGTGCGCTCTCCTGTTCCGACC
CTGCCGCTTACCGGATACCTGTCCGCCTTTCTCCCTTCGGGAAGCGTGGCGCTTTCTCATAGCTCACGCT
GTAGGTATCTCAGTTCGGTGTAGGTCGTTCGCTCCAAGCTGGGCTGTGTGCACGAACCCCCCGTTCAGCC
CGACCGCTGCGCCTTATCCGGTAACTATCGTCTTGAGTCCAACCCGGTAAGACACGACTTATCGCCACTG
GCAGCAGCCACTGGTAACAGGATTAGCAGAGCGAGGTATGTAGGCGGTGCTACAGAGTTCTTGAAGTGGT
GGCCTAACTACGGCTACACTAGAAGAACAGTATTTGGTATCTGCGCTCTGCTGAAGCCAGTTACCTTCGG
AAAAAGAGTTGGTAGCTCTTGATCCGGCAAACAAACCACCGCTGGTAGCGGTGGTTTTTTTGTTTGCAAG
CAGCAGATTACGCGCAGAAAAAAAGGATCTCAAGAAGATCCTTTGATCTTTTCTACGGGGTCTGACGCTC
AGTGGAACGAAAACTCACGTTAAGGGATTTTGGTCATGAGATTATCAAAAAGGATCTTCACCTAGATCCT
TTTAAATTAAAAATGAAGTTTTAAATCAATCTAAAGTATATATGAGTAAACTTGGTCTGACAGTTACCAA
TGCTTAATCAGTGAGGCACCTATCTCAGCGATCTGTCTATTTCGTTCATCCATAGTTGCCTGACTCCCCG
TCGTGTAGATAACTACGATACGGGAGGGCTTACCATCTGGCCCCAGTGCTGCAATGATACCGCGAGACCC
ACGCTCACCGGCTCCAGATTTATCAGCAATAAACCAGCCAGCCGGAAGGGCCGAGCGCAGAAGTGGTCCT
GCAACTTTATCCGCCTCCATCCAGTCTATTAATTGTTGCCGGGAAGCTAGAGTAAGTAGTTCGCCAGTTA
ATAGTTTGCGCAACGTTGTTGCCATTGCTACAGGCATCGTGGTGTCACGCTCGTCGTTTGGTATGGCTTC
ATTCAGCTCCGGTTCCCAACGATCAAGGCGAGTTACATGATCCCCCATGTTGTGCAAAAAAGCGGTTAGC
TCCTTCGGTCCTCCGATCGTTGTCAGAAGTAAGTTGGCCGCAGTGTTATCACTCATGGTTATGGCAGCAC
TGCATAATTCTCTTACTGTCATGCCATCCGTAAGATGCTTTTCTGTGACTGGTGAGTACTCAACCAAGTC
ATTCTGAGAATAGTGTATGCGGCGACCGAGTTGCTCTTGCCCGGCGTCAATACGGGATAATACCGCGCCA
CATAGCAGAACTTTAAAAGTGCTCATCATTGGAAAACGTTCTTCGGGGCGAAAACTCTCAAGGATCTTAC
CGCTGTTGAGATCCAGTTCGATGTAACCCACTCGTGCACCCAACTGATCTTCAGCATCTTTTACTTTCAC
CAGCGTTTCTGGGTGAGCAAAAACAGGAAGGCAAAATGCCGCAAAAAAGGGAATAAGGGCGACACGGAAA
TGTTGAATACTCATACTCTTCCTTTTTCAATATTATTGAAGCATTTATCAGGGTTATTGTCTCATGAGCG
GATACATATTTGAATGTATTTAGAAAAATAAACAAATAGGGGTTCCGCGCACATTTCCCCGAAAAGTGCC
ACCTGACGTCCCAATGATTGCACCATATGCGGTGTGAAATACCGCACAGATGCGTAAGGAGAAAATACCG
CATCAGATTGGCTATTGGCCATTGCATACGTTGTATCCATATCATAATATGTACATTTATATTGGCTCAT
GTCCAACATTACCGCCATGTTGACATTGATTATTGACTAGTTATTAATAGTAATCAATTACGGGGTCATT
AGTTCATAGCCCATATATGGAGTTCCGCGTTACATAACTTACGGTAAATGGCCCGCCTGGCTGACCGCCC
AACGACCCCCGCCCATTGACGTCAATAATGACGTATGTTCCCATAGTAACGCCAATAGGGACTTTCCATT
GACGTCAATGGGTGGAGTATTTACGGTAAACTGCCCACTTGGCAGTACATCAAGTGTATCATATGCCAAG
TACGCCCCCTATTGACGTCAATGACGGTAAATGGCCCGCCTGGCATTATGCCCAGTACATGACCTTATGG
GACTTTCCTACTTGGCAGTACATCTACGTATTAGTCATCGCTATTACCATGGTGATGCGGTTTTGGCAGT
ACATCAATGGGCGTGGATAGCGGTTTGACTCACGGGGATTTCCAAGTCTCCACCCCATTGACGTCAATGG
GAGTTTGTTTTGGCACCAAAATCAACGGGACTTTCCAAAATGTCGTAACAACTCCGCCCCATTGACGCAA
ATGGGCGGTAGGCGTGTACGGTGGGAGGTCTATATAAGCAGAGCTCGTTTAGTGAACCGTCAGATCGCCT
GGAGACGCCATCCACGCTGTTTTGACCTCCATAGAAGACACCGGGACCGATCCAGCCTCCATCGGCTCGC
ATCTCTCCTTCACGCGCCCGCCGCCCTACCTGAGGCCGCCATCCACGCCGGTTGAGTCGCGTTCTGCCGC
CTCCCGCCTGTGGTGCCTCCTGAACTGCGTCCGCCGTCTAGGTAAGTTTAAAGCTCAGGTCGAGACCGGG
CCTTTGTCCGGCGCTCCCTTGGAGCCTACCTAGACTCAGCCGGCTCTCCACGCTTTGCCTGACCCTGCTT
GCTCAACTCTAGTTAACGGTGGAGGGCAGTGTAGTCTGAGCAGTACTCGTTGCTGCCGCGCGCGCCACCA
GACATAATAGCTGACAGACTAACAGACTGTTCCTTTCCATGGGTCTTTTCTGCAGTCACCGTCGTCGACA
CGTGTGATCAGATATCGCGGCCGCTCTAGA
Features (pLannotate 1.2.2; 10 found; start..end, strand, type, name):
      1..3753    +  CDS            S: SPIKE_SARS2 - Experimental evidence at protein level: Swiss-Prot protein existence level 1. [Spike glycoprotein]: May down-regulate host tetherin (BST2) by lysosomal degradation, thereby counteracting its antiviral activity. From Severe acute respiratory syndrome coronavirus 2 (2019-nCoV) (SARS-CoV-2).
   3776..4000    +  polyA_signal   bGH poly(A) signal: bovine growth hormone polyadenylation signal
   4415..5003    -  rep_origin     ori: high-copy-number ColE1/pMB1/pBR322/pUC origin of replication
   5174..6034    -  CDS            AmpR: β-lactamase; bla; confers resistance to ampicillin, carbenicillin, and related antibiotics
   6035..6139    -  promoter       AmpR promoter: bla
   6179..6236    +  misc_feature   bom (fragment): basis of mobility region from pBR322
   6322..6701    +  enhancer       CMV enhancer: human cytomegalovirus immediate early enhancer
   6702..6905    +  promoter       CMV promoter: human cytomegalovirus (CMV) immediate early promoter
   6994..7221    +  LTR            5' LTR (truncated) (fragment): truncated 5' long terminal repeat (LTR) from human T-cell leukemia virus (HTLV) type 1
   7225..7335    +  intron         CMV intron (fragment): modified intron A from human cytomegalovirus
