[The description below was written by a language model from this plasmid's Addgene catalogue record and pLannotate feature annotations shown in this document.]
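Description:
pDMJ2-SARS-CoV-2-Spike (EG.5) is a 7.4 kb mammalian expression plasmid built on the pDMJ2 backbone that encodes the spike glycoprotein of the SARS-CoV-2 Omicron-lineage variant EG.5. It is propagated in E. coli as a high-copy plasmid through a ColE1/pUC-type origin of replication and is selected with ampicillin via the β-lactamase gene and its native bla promoter. A small fragment of the pBR322 basis-of-mobility region is also annotated in the backbone.

The spike open reading frame, produced by gene synthesis, spans about 3.75 kb and carries the EG.5 set of changes relative to the ancestral sequence. These include N-terminal domain substitutions and deletions (such as the 24–26 deletion with A27S, G142D and the Y144 deletion), a dense cluster of receptor-binding domain substitutions (including R346T, K417N, F456L, N460K, E484A, F486P, Q498R and N501Y), D614G, furin-site-proximal changes (N679K, P681H) and several S2 substitutions. Transcription is driven by the human cytomegalovirus immediate-early enhancer and promoter. This is followed by a fragment of the HTLV-1 5' LTR and a fragment of modified CMV intron A, a composite leader arrangement commonly used to boost mRNA processing and expression of the downstream gene. A bovine growth hormone polyadenylation signal terminates the transcript. No epitope tag, reporter or mammalian selection marker is annotated, so the plasmid suits transient transfection. Its stated purpose is to supply the EG.5 spike as the envelope protein for producing pseudotyped virus. Such particles are typically used in entry and antibody neutralisation assays, although the record does not specify the particular assays.
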