Addgene plasmid #241114: pDMJ2-SARS-CoV-2-Spike (EG.5)
Purpose: Expresses SARS-CoV-2 spike (EG.5) protein for creating pseudotyped virus
Depositing lab: Jeremy Luban. Depositing organization: University of Massachusetts, Worcester. Publication: Computationally designed proteins mimic antibody immune evasion in viral evolution. Youssef N, Gurev S, Ghantous F, Brock KP, Jaimes JA, Thadani NN, Dauphin A, Sherman AC, Yurkovetskiy L, Soto D, Estanboulieh R, Kotzen B, Notin P, Kollasch AW, Cohen AA, Dross SE, Erasmus J, Fuller DH, Bjorkman PJ, Lemieux JE, Luban J, Seaman MS, Marks DS. Immunity. 2025 May 6:S1074-7613(25)00178-5. doi: 10.1016/j.immuni.2025.04.015. PubMed 40345199.
Backbone
  Vector backbone: pDMJ2
  Vector type: Mammalian Expression
Growth in bacteria
  Bacterial resistance: Ampicillin, 100 μg/mL
  Growth temperature: 37°C
  Growth strain: DH5alpha
  Copy number: High Copy
Gene/Insert
  Gene/Insert name: Spike (EG.5)
  Species: SARS-CoV-2
  Mutation: T19I, L24del, P25del, P26del, A27S, V83A, G142D, Y144del, H146Q, Q183E, V213E, G252V, G339H, R346T, L368I, S371F, S373P, S375F, T376A, D405N, R408S, K417N, N440K, V445P, G446S, F456L, N460K, S477N, T478K, E484A, F486P, F490S, Q498R, N501Y, Y505H, D614G, H655Y, N679K, P681H, N764K, D796Y, Q954H, N969K
  Entrez Gene: S (a.k.a. GU280_gp02, spike glycoprotein)
  Cloning method: Gene Synthesis
Terms and licenses: Academic/Nonprofit Terms; Industry Terms: Not Available to Industry
How to cite: pDMJ2-SARS-CoV-2-Spike (EG.5) was a gift from Jeremy Luban (Addgene plasmid # 241114 ; http://n2t.net/addgene:241114 ; RRID:Addgene_241114)
